Addgene plasmid #191701: pICH-chl-roGFP2-synORP1
Purpose: Ti plasmid pICH86988 harbouring chl-roGFP2-synORP1 for H2O2 detection in the plastids of plant cells.
Depositing lab: Philip Mullineaux. Depositing organization: University of Essex. Publication: A novel glutathione peroxidase-based biosensor disentangles differential subcellular accumulation of H2O2 and lipid hydroperoxides. Exposito-Rodriguez M, Reeder B, Brooke GN, Hough MA, Laissue PP, Mullineaux PM. bioRxiv 2024.01.18.576236 10.1101/2024.01.18.576236.
Backbone
  Vector backbone: pICH86988
  Backbone manufacturer: Golden Gate Addgene number #48076
  Backbone size w/o insert (bp): 9078
  Total vector size (bp): 9797
  Modifications to backbone: Added in during cloning: The level 0 chloroplast transiit peptide coding sequence from pICH78133 (Addgene #50292).
  Vector type: Plant Expression ; Binary Agrobacterium Ti plasmid
  Selectable markers: kanamycin
Growth in bacteria
  Bacterial resistance: Kanamycin, 50 μg/mL
  Growth temperature: 37°C
  Growth strain: DH5alpha
  Copy number: High Copy
Gene/Insert
  Gene/Insert name: chl-roGFP2-synORP1
  Species: Synthetic
  Insert size (bp): 1560
  Promoter: CaMV 35S promoter
  Cloning method: Restriction Enzyme; 5′ cloning site Bsa1 (destroyed during cloning); 3′ cloning site Bsa1 (destroyed during cloning)
  Sequencing primers: 5′ unknown; 3′ unknown
Terms and licenses: Academic/Nonprofit Terms; Industry Terms: Not Available to Industry
Depositor comments: The synORP1 version was synthesised de novo. Please visit https://doi.org/10.1101/2024.01.18.576236 for bioRxiv preprint.
How to cite: pICH-chl-roGFP2-synORP1 was a gift from Philip Mullineaux (Addgene plasmid # 191701 ; http://n2t.net/addgene:191701 ; RRID:Addgene_191701)
