[The description below was written by a language model from this plasmid's Addgene catalogue record and pLannotate feature annotations shown in this document.]
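Description:
pICH-chl-roGFP2-synORP1 is a binary Agrobacterium T-DNA vector for plant expression, built by Golden Gate (BsaI) assembly in the pICH86988 backbone. It carries a genetically encoded hydrogen peroxide sensor targeted to plastids. Outside the T-DNA, the plasmid has a high-copy ColE1/pUC-type origin for propagation in E. coli. The pVS1 origin with its RepA replication and StaA stability genes maintains it in Agrobacterium, and a bacterial kanamycin resistance gene (aphA-3 type) provides selection. The catalogue lists a total size of 9,797 bp, whereas the annotated sequencing record is 10,134 nt; the record does not explain the difference.

Between the nopaline-type left and right border repeats lie two plant cassettes. The first is a NOS promoter–nptII (neo)–NOS terminator unit conferring kanamycin resistance on transformed plant cells. The second is the sensor cassette, driven by the CaMV 35S promoter with upstream CaMV sequence (annotated as a fragment of a viral ORF). TMV Ω translational enhancer elements follow the promoter, and the octopine synthase terminator closes the cassette. The open reading frame begins with a chloroplast transit peptide, annotated as an rbcS small-subunit fragment and taken from a level 0 Golden Gate module. This is fused to roGFP2, which the annotation software labels as EGFP, then through a short linker to a de novo synthesised version of yeast ORP1 (HYR1/GPX3). ORP1 is a thiol peroxidase that is oxidised by H2O2 and relays that oxidation to the redox-sensitive disulfide of roGFP2, shifting its excitation ratio. The construct is intended for ratiometric imaging of H2O2 in the plastids of plant cells after Agrobacterium-mediated delivery.
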