Features (pLannotate 1.2.2; 22 found; start..end, strand, type, name):
    604..1233    -  CDS            pVS1 StaA: stability protein from the Pseudomonas plasmid pVS1 (Heeb et al., 2000)
   1497..1521    +  misc_feature   LB T-DNA repeat: left border repeat from nopaline C58 T-DNA
   1731..1914    +  promoter       NOS promoter: nopaline synthase promoter NOS promoter
   1935..2726    +  CDS            neo: KKA2_KLEPN - Also known as kan, nptII. Experimental evidence at protein level: Swiss-Prot protein existence level 1. Resistance to kanamycin, neomycin, paromomycin, ribostamycin, butirosin and gentamicin B. From Klebsiella pneumoniae.
   2755..3007    +  terminator     NOS terminator: nopaline synthase terminator and poly(A) signal
   3033..3839    +  CDS            IBMP_CAMVB (fragment): Experimental evidence at protein level: Swiss-Prot protein existence level 1. Enhances the ribosomal termination-reinitiation event leading to the translation of major open reading frames on the polycistronic viral RNAs. From Cauliflower mosaic virus (strain Bari 1) (CaMV).
   4023..4368    +  promoter       CaMV 35S promoter: strong constitutive promoter from cauliflower mosaic virus
   4320..4366    +  promoter       minimal CaMV 35S promoter: minimal 35S promoter from cauliflower mosaic virus
   4397..4450    +  misc_feature   TMV Ω: translational enhancer from the tobacco mosaic virus 5'-leader sequence (Gallie et al., 1988)
   4483..4536    +  misc_feature   TMV Ω: translational enhancer from the tobacco mosaic virus 5'-leader sequence (Gallie et al., 1988)
   4545..4718    +  CDS            rbcS (fragment): RBS_NICBE - Experimental evidence at protein level: Swiss-Prot protein existence level 1. (Microbial infection) Required for tobamovirus movement (e.g. tobacco mosaic virus (TMV)). From Nicotiana benthamiana.
   4728..5444    +  CDS            EGFP: EGFP is a basic (constitutively fluorescent) green fluorescent protein published in 1996, derived from Aequorea victoria. It is reported to be a rapidly-maturing weak dimer with moderate acid sensitivity.
   5490..5515    +  CDS            FAPα2 (fragment): fluorogen-activating protein composed of a dimer of the L5-MG single-chain antibody fragment (Szent-Gyorgyi et al., 2008) binds malachite green derivatives to produce red fluorescence
   5550..6107    +  CDS            HYR1: GPX3_YEAST - Also known as GPX3 From Saccharomyces cerevisiae (strain ATCC 204508 / S288c) (Baker's yeast).
   6118..6825    +  terminator     OCS terminator: octopine synthase terminator
   6888..6912    +  misc_feature   RB T-DNA repeat: right border repeat from nopaline C58 T-DNA
   7035..7623    -  rep_origin     ori: high-copy-number ColE1/pMB1/pBR322/pUC origin of replication
   7794..8588    -  CDS            KanR: aminoglycoside phosphotransferase; aphA-3; confers resistance to kanamycin
   8589..8693    -  promoter       AmpR promoter: bla
   8710..8770    -  rep_origin     oriV (fragment): incP origin of replication
   8976..9170    -  rep_origin     pVS1 oriV: origin of replication for the Pseudomonas plasmid pVS1 (Heeb et al., 2000)
   9236..175     -  CDS            pVS1 RepA (across the origin): replication protein from the Pseudomonas plasmid pVS1 (Heeb et al., 2000)
>Addgene plasmid #191701 | pICH-chl-roGFP2-synORP1 | addgene full sequence | sequence record 377999 | Addgene NGS Result
GTTGCCGGGATTCTTTGCGGATTCGATCAGCGGCCGCTTGCCACGATTCACCGGGGCGTGCTTCTGCCTC
GATGCGTTGCCGCTGGGCGGCCTGCGCGGCCTTCAACTTCTCCACCAGGTCATCACCCAGCGCCGCGCCG
ATTTGTACCGGGCCGGATGGTTTGCGACCGCTCACGCCGATTCCTCGGGCTTGGGGGTTCCAGTGCCATT
GCAGGGCCGGCAGACAACCCAGCCGCTTACGCCTGGCCAACCGCCCGTTCCTCCACACATGGGGCATTCC
ACGGCGTCGGTGCCTGGTTGTTCTTGATTTTCCATGCCGCCTCCTTTAGCCGCTAAAATTCATCTACTCA
TTTATTCATTTGCTCATTTACTCTGGTAGCTGCGCGATGTATTCAGATAGCAGCTCGGTAATGGTCTTGC
CTTGGCGTACCGCGTACATCTTCAGCTTGGTGTGATCCTCCGCCGGCAACTGAAAGTTGACCCGCTTCAT
GGCTGGCGTGTCTGCCAGGCTGGCCAACGTTGCAGCCTTGCTGCTGCGTGCGCTCGGACGGCCGGCACTT
AGCGTGTTTGTGCTTTTGCTCATTTTCTCTTTACCTCATTAACTCAAATGAGTTTTGATTTAATTTCAGC
GGCCAGCGCCTGGACCTCGCGGGCAGCGTCGCCCTCGGGTTCTGATTCAAGAACGGTTGTGCCGGCGGCG
GCAGTGCCTGGGTAGCTCACGCGCTGCGTGATACGGGACTCAAGAATGGGCAGCTCGTACCCGGCCAGCG
CCTCGGCAACCTCACCGCCGATGCGCGTGCCTTTGATCGCCCGCGACACGACAAAGGCCGCTTGTAGCCT
TCCATCCGTGACCTCAATGCGCTGCTTAACCAGCTCCACCAGGTCGGCGGTGGCCCATATGTCGTAAGGG
CTTGGCTGCACCGGAATCAGCACGAAGTCGGCTGCCTTGATCGCGGACACAGCCAAGTCCGCCGCCTGGG
GCGCTCCGTCGATCACTACGAAGTCGCGCCGGCCGATGGCCTTCACGTCGCGGTCAATCGTCGGGCGGTC
GATGCCGACAACGGTTAGCGGTTGATCTTCCCGCACGGCCGCCCAATCGCGGGCACTGCCCTGGGGATCG
GAATCGACTAACAGAACATCGGCCCCGGCGAGTTGCAGGGCGCGGGCTAGATGGGTTGCGATGGTCGTCT
TGCCTGACCCGCCTTTCTGGTTAAGTACAGCGATAACCTTCATGCGTTCCCCTTGCGTATTTGTTTATTT
ACTCATCGCATCATATACGCAGCGACCGCATGACGCAAGCTGTTTTACTCAAATACACATCACCTTTTTA
GACGGCGGCGCTCGGTTTCTTCAGCGGCCAAGCTGGCCGGCCAGGCCGCCAGCTTGGCATCAGACAAACC
GGCCAGGATTTCATGCAGCCGCACGGCTGATGGGCTGCCTGTATCGAGTGGTGATTTTGTGCCGAGCTGC
CGGTCGGGGAGCTGTTGGCTGGCTGGTGGCAGGATATATTGTGGTGTAAACAAATTGACGCTTAGACAAC
TTAATAACACATTGCGGACGTTTTTAATGTACTGGGGTGGATGCAGTGGGCCCCACTCTGTGTGCCGAAT
TCGGATCCGGAGAGCGGAGAATTAAGGGAGTCACGTTATGACCCCCGCCGATGACGCGGGACAAGCCGTT
TTACGTTTGGAACTGACAGAACCGCAACGTTGAAGGAGCCACTCAGCCGCGGGTTTCTGGAGTTTAATGA
GCTAAGCACATACGTCAGAAACCATTATTGCGCGTTCAAAAGTCGCCTAAGGTCACTATCAGCTAGCAAA
TATTTCTTGTCAAAAATGCTCCACTGACGTTCCATAAATTCCCCTCGGTATCCAATTAGAGTCTCATATT
CACTCTCAATCCAAATAATCTGCACCGGATCTGGATCGTTTCGCATGATTGAACAAGATGGATTGCACGC
AGGTTCTCCGGCCGCTTGGGTGGAGAGGCTATTCGGCTATGACTGGGCACAACAGACAATCGGCTGCTCT
GATGCCGCCGTGTTCCGGCTGTCAGCGCAGGGGCGCCCGGTTCTTTTTGTCAAGACCGACCTGTCCGGTG
CCCTGAATGAACTCCAGGACGAGGCAGCGCGGCTATCGTGGCTGGCCACGACGGGCGTTCCTTGCGCAGC
TGTGCTCGACGTTGTCACTGAAGCGGGAAGGGACTGGCTGCTATTGGGCGAAGTGCCGGGGCAGGATCTC
CTGTCATCTCACCTTGCTCCTGCCGAGAAAGTATCCATCATGGCTGATGCAATGCGGCGGCTGCATACGC
TTGATCCGGCTACCTGCCCATTCGACCACCAAGCGAAACATCGCATCGAGCGAGCACGTACTCGGATGGA
AGCCGGTCTTGTCGATCAGGATGATCTGGACGAAGAGCATCAGGGGCTCGCGCCAGCCGAACTGTTCGCC
AGGCTCAAGGCGCGTATGCCCGACGGCGAGGATCTCGTCGTGACTCATGGCGATGCCTGCTTGCCGAATA
TCATGGTGGAAAATGGCCGCTTTTCTGGATTCATCGACTGTGGCCGGCTGGGTGTGGCGGACCGCTATCA
GGACATAGCGTTGGCTACCCGTGATATTGCTGAAGAGCTTGGCGGCGAATGGGCTGACCGCTTCCTCGTG
CTTTACGGTATCGCCGCTCCCGATTCGCAGCGCATCGCCTTCTATCGCCTTCTTGACGAGTTCTTCTGAG
CGGGTCTGGATCTAGAGTCAAGCAGATCGTTCAAACATTTGGCAATAAAGTTTCTTAAGATTGAATCCTG
TTGCCGGTCTTGCGATGATTATCATATAATTTCTGTTGAATTACGTTAAGCATGTAATAATTAACATGTA
ATGCATGACGTTATTTATGAGATGGGTTTTTATGATTAGAGTCCCGCAATTATACATTTAATACGCGATA
GAAAACAAAATATAGCGCGCAAACTAGGATAAATTATCGCGCGCGGTGTCATCTATGTTACTAGATCGAC
GCTGCAAGAATTCAAGCTTGGAGGAATTCCAATCCCACAAAAATCTGAGCTTAACAGCACAGTTGCTCCT
CTCAGAGCAGAATCGGGTATTCAACACCCTCATATCAACTACTACGTTGTGTATAACGGTCCACATGCCG
GTATATACGATGACTGGGGTTGTACAAAGGCGGCAACAAACGGCGTTCCCGGAGTTGCACACAAGAAATT
TGCCACTATTACAGAGGCAAGAGCAGCAGCTGACGCGTACACAACAAGTCAGCAAACAGACAGGTTGAAC
TTCATCCCCAAAGGAGAAGCTCAACTCAAGCCCAAGAGCTTTGCTAAGGCCCTAACAAGCCCACCAAAGC
AAAAAGCCCACTGGCTCACGCTAGGAACCAAAAGGCCCAGCAGTGATCCAGCCCCAAAAGAGATCTCCTT
TGCCCCGGAGATTACAATGGACGATTTCCTCTATCTTTACGATCTAGGAAGGAAGTTCGAAGGTGAAGGT
GACGACACTATGTTCACCACTGATAATGAGAAGGTTAGCCTCTTCAATTTCAGAAAGAATGCTGACCCAC
AGATGGTTAGAGAGGCCTACGCAGCAAGTCTCATCAAGACGATCTACCCGAGTAACAATCTCCAGGAGAT
CAAATACCTTCCCAAGAAGGTTAAAGATGCAGTCAAAAGATTCAGGACTAATTGCATCAAGAACACAGAG
AAAGACATATTTCTCAAGATCAGAAGTACTATTCCAGTATGGACGATTCAAGGCTTGCTTCATAAACCAA
GGCAAGTAATAGAGATTGGAGTCTCTAAAAAGGTAGTTCCTACTGAATCTAAGGCCATGCATGGAGTCTA
AGATTCAAATCGAGGATCTAACAGAACTCGCCGTCAAGACTGGCGAACAGTTCATACAGAGTCTTTTACG
ACTCAATGACAAGAAGAAAATCTTCGTCAACATGGTGGAGCACGACACTCTGGTCTACTCCAAAAATGTC
AAAGATACAGTCTCAGAAGATCAAAGGGCTATTGAGACTTTTCAACAAAGGATAATTTCGGGAAACCTCC
TCGGATTCCATTGCCCAGCTATCTGTCACTTCATCGAAAGGACAGTAGAAAAGGAAGGTGGCTCCTACAA
ATGCCATCATTGCGATAAAGGAAAGGCTATCATTCAAGATCTCTCTGCCGACAGTGGTCCCAAAGATGGA
CCCCCACCCACGAGGAGCATCGTGGAAAAAGAAGAGGTTCCAACCACGTCTACAAAGCAAGTGGATTGAT
GTGACATCTCCACTGACGTAAGGGATGACGCACAATCCCACTATCCTTCGCAAGACCCTTCCTCTATATA
AGGAAGTTCATTTCATTTGGAGAGGACACGCTCGAGTATAAGAGCTCATTTTTACAACAATTACCAACAA
CAACAAACAACAAACAACATTACAATTACATTTACAATTATCGATACAATGGTATAAGAGCTCATTTTTA
CAACAATTACCAACAACAACAAACAACAAACAACATTACAATTACATTTACAATTATCGATAACATGGCT
TCTTCTATGCTTTCTTCTGCTGCTGTTGTTGCTACTCGTGCTAGTGCTGCTCAAGCTAGTATGGTTGCTC
CTTTTACTGGACTTAAGTCTGCTGCTTCTTTTCCTGTTACTAGAAAGCAAAACAACCTTGATATTACTTC
TATTGCTAGTAACGGAGGAAGAGTTCGAGCAAAGCTTATGGTTAGCAAAGGTGAAGAACTGTTCACCGGT
GTTGTGCCGATCCTGGTTGAACTGGACGGTGACGTTAACGGTCACAAATTCTCTGTTTCCGGTGAAGGTG
AAGGTGACGCTACCTACGGTAAACTGACCCTGAAATTCATCTCTACCACCGGTAAACTGCCGGTTCCGTG
GCCGACCCTGGTGACCACCCTGACCTACGGTGTTCAGTGCTTCTCCCGTTACCCGGACCACATGAAACAG
CACGATTTCTTCAAATCCGCGATGCCGGAAGGTTACGTGCAGGAACGTACCATCTTCTTCAAAGATGACG
GTAACTACAAAACCCGTGCTGAAGTTAAATTCGAAGGTGACACCCTGGTTAACCGTATTGAACTGAAAGG
CATCGACTTCAAAGAAGATGGTAACATCCTGGGTCACAAACTGGAATACAACTACAACTGTCACAACGTT
TACATCATGGCGGATAAACAGAAAAACGGTATCAAAGTTAACTTCAAAATCCGTCACAACATCGAAGATG
GTTCTGTTCAGCTGGCTGATCACTACCAGCAGAACACCCCGATCGGTGACGGTCCGGTTCTGCTGCCGGA
CAACCACTACCTGTCTACCTGCTCCGCGCTGAGCAAAGACCCGAACGAAAAACGTGACCACATGGTTCTG
CTGGAATTCGTTACCGCGGCGGGTATCACCCTGGGCATGGATGAACTGTACAAAACCTCCGGCGGTTCTG
GTGGCGGTGGCTCTGGTGGTGGTGGTTCTGGTGGTGGCGGCTCTGGTGGTGGTGGTTCTGGTGGCGGTGG
TTCTGGCGGCGAATTCGACATCAGCGAATTCTACAAACTGGCTCCGGTTGACAAAAAAGGTCAGCCGTTC
CCGTTCGACCAGCTGAAAGGTAAAGTGGTGCTGATCGTTAACGTTGCATCTAAATGCGGTTTCACCCCGC
AGTACAAAGAACTGGAAGCGCTGTATAAACGTTACAAAGATGAAGGTTTCACTATCATCGGCTTCCCGTG
TAACCAGTTCGGTCACCAGGAACCGGGCTCTGATGAAGAAATCCTGAACTCTCTGAAATACGTTCGTCCG
GGTGGTGGTTTCGAACCGAACTTCCCGATCATGAAAAAGATCGACGTTAACGGTGGTAACGAAGATCCGG
TTTATAAATTCCTGCGTGAAGCGCTGCCGGCTCCGTCTGATGACGCGACCGCGCTGATGACCGATCCGAA
ACTGATCACCTGGAGCCCGGTTTGCCGTAACGATGTTGCGTGGAACTTCGAAAAATTCCTGGTTGACAAA
AAAGGTAAAGTTTACGAACGTTATAGCTCTCTGACCAAACCGTCCTCTCTGTCTGAAACCATCGAAGAAC
TGCTGAAAGAAGTTGAATAAGCTTGTCCTGCTTTAATGAGATATGCGAGAAGCCTATGATCGCATGATAT
TTGCTTTCAATTCTGTTGTGCACGTTGTAAAAAACCTGAGCATGTGTAGCTCAGATCCTTACCGCCGGTT
TCGGTTCATTCTAATGAATATATCACCCGTTACTATCGTATTTTTATGAATAATATTCTCCGTTCAATTT
ACTGATTGTACCCTACTACTTATATGTACAATATTAAAATGAAAACAATATATTGTGCTGAATAGGTTTA
TAGCGACATCTATGATAGAGCGCCACAATAACAAACAATTGCGTTTTATTATTACAAATCCAATTTTAAA
AAAAGCGGCAGAACCGGTCAAACCTAAAAGACTGATTACATAAATCTTATTCAAATTTCAAAAGTGCCCC
AGGGGCTAGTATCTACGACACACCGAGCGGCGAACTAATAACGCTCACTGAAGGGAACTCCGGTTCCCCG
CCGGCGCGCATGGGTGAGATTCCTTGAAGTTGAGTATTGGCCGTCCGCTCTACCGAAAGTTACGGGCACC
ATTCAACCCGGTCCAGCACGGCGGCCGGGTAACCGACTTGCTGCCCCGAGAATTATGCAGCATTTTTTTG
GTGTATGTGGGCCCCAAATGAAGTGCAGGTCAAACCTTGACAGTGACGACAAATCGTTGGGCGGGTCCAG
GGCGAATTTTGCGACAACATGTCGAGGCTCAGCAGGACCGCTACTAGAGGATGCACATGTGACCGAGGGA
CACGAAGTGGTTTAAACTATCAGTGTTTGACAGGATATATTGGCGGGTAAACCTAAGAGAAAAGAGCGTT
TATTAGAATAATCGGATATTTAAAAGGGCGTGAAAAGGTTTATCCGTTCGTCCATTTGTATGTGCCAACC
ACAGGAACCGTAAAAAGGCCGCGTTGCTGGCGTTTTTCCATAGGCTCCGCCCCCCTGACGAGCATCACAA
AAATCGACGCTCAAGTCAGAGGTGGCGAAACCCGACAGGACTATAAAGATACCAGGCGTTTCCCCCTGGA
AGCTCCCTCGTGCGCTCTCCTGTTCCGACCCTGCCGCTTACCGGATACCTGTCCGCCTTTCTCCCTTCGG
GAAGCGTGGCGCTTTCTCATAGCTCACGCTGTAGGTATCTCAGTTCGGTGTAGGTCGTTCGCTCCAAGCT
GGGCTGTGTGCACGAACCCCCCGTTCAGCCCGACCGCTGCGCCTTATCCGGTAACTATCGTCTTGAGTCC
AACCCGGTAAGACACGACTTATCGCCACTGGCAGCAGCCACTGGTAACAGGATTAGCAGAGCGAGGTATG
TAGGCGGTGCTACAGAGTTCTTGAAGTGGTGGCCTAACTACGGCTACACTAGAAGGACAGTATTTGGTAT
CTGCGCTCTGCTGAAGCCAGTTACCTTCGGAAAAAGAGTTGGTAGCTCTTGATCCGGCAAACAAACCACC
GCTGGTAGCGGTGGTTTTTTTGTTTGCAAGCAGCAGATTACGCGCAGAAAAAAAGGATCTCAAGAAGATC
CTTTGATCTTTTCTACGGGGTCTGACGCTCAGTGGAACGAAAACTCACGTTAAGGGATTTTGGTCATGAG
ATTATCAAAAAGGATCTTCACCTAGATCCTTTTAAATTAAAAATGAAGTTTTAAATCAATCTAAAGTATA
TATGAGTAAACTTGGTCTGACAGCTAAAACAATTCATCCAGTAAAATATAATATTTTATTTTCTCCCAAT
CAGGCTTGATCCCCAGTAAGTCAAAAAATAGCTCGACATACTGTTCTTCCCCGATATCCTCCCTGATCGA
CCGGACGCAGAAGGCAATGTCATACCACTTGTCCGCCCTGCCGCTTCTCCCAAGATCAATAAAGCCACTT
ACTTTGCCATCTTTCACAAAGATGTTGCTGTCTCCCAGGTCGCCGTGGGAAAAGACAAGTTCCTCTTCGG
GCTTTTCCGTCTTTAAAAAATCATACAGCTCGCGCGGATCTTTAAATGGAGTGTCCTCTTCCCAGTTTTC
GCAATCCACATCGGCCAGATCGTTATTCAGTAAGTAATCCAATTCGGCTAAGCGGCTGTCTAAGCTATTC
GTATAGGGACAATCCGATATGTCGATGGAGTGAAAGAGCCTGATGCACTCCGCATACAGCTCGATAATCT
TTTCAGGGCTTTGTTCATCTTCATACTCTTCCGAGCAAAGGACGCCATCGGCCTCACTCATGAGCAGATT
GCTCCAGCCATCATGCCGTTCAAAGTGCAGGACCTTTGGAACAGGCAGCTTTCCTTCCAGCCATAGCATC
ATGTCCTTTTCCCGTTCCACATCATAGGTGGTCCCTTTATACCGGCTGTCCGTCATTTTTAAATATAGGT
TTTCATTTTCTCCCACCAGCTTATATACCTTAGCAGGAGACATTCCTTCCGTATCTTTTGCGCAGCGGTA
TTTTTCGATCAGTTTTTTCAATTCCGGTGATATTCTCATTTTAGCCATACTCTTCCTTTTTCAATATTAT
TGAAGCATTTATCAAGGTTATTGTCTCATGAGCGGATACATATTTGAATGTATTTAGAAAAATAAACAAA
TAGGGGTTCCGCGCACGAATTGGCCAGCGCTGCCATTTTTGGGGTGAGGCCGTTCGCGGCCGAGGGGCGC
AGCCCCTGGGGGGATGGGAGCTCGGTGCCTTGATGTGGGCGCCGGCGGTCGAGTGGCGACGGCGCGGCTT
GTCCGCGCCCTGGTAGATTGCCTGGCCGTAGGCCAGCCATTTTTGAGCGGCCAGCGGCCGCGATAGGCCG
ACGCGAAGCGGCGGGGCGTAGGGAGCGCAGCGACCGAAGGGTAGGCGCTTTTTGCAGCTCTTCGGCTGTG
CGCTGGCCAGACAGTTATGCACAGGCCAGGCGGGTTTTAAGAGTTTTAATAAGTTTTAAAGAGTTTTAGG
CGGAAAAATCGCCTTTTTTCTCTTTTATATCAGTCACTTACATGTGTGACCGGTTCCCAATGTACGGCTT
TGGGTTCCCAATGTACGGGTTCCGGTTCCCAATGTACGGCTTTGGGTTCCCAATGTACGTGCTATCCACA
GGAAAGAAGCTTTTTCGACCTTTTTCCCCTGCTAGGGCAATTTGCCCTAGCATCTGCTCCGTACATTAGG
AACCGGCGGATGCTTCGCCCTCGATCAGGTTGCGGTAGCGCATGACTAGGATCGGGCCAGCCTGCCCCGC
CTCCTCCTTCAAATCGTACTCCGGCAGGTCATTTGACCCGATCAGCTTGCGCACGGTGAAACAGAACTTC
TTGAACTCTCCGGCGCTGCCACTGCGTTCGTAGATCGTCTTGAACAACCATCTGGCTTCTGCCTTGCCTG
CGGCGCGGCGTGCCAGGCGGTAGAGAAAACGGCCGATGCCGGGATCGATCAAAAAGTAATCGGGGTGAAC
CGTCAGCACGTCCGGGTTCTTGCCTTCTGTGATCTCGCGGTACATCCAATCAGCTAGCTCGATCTCGATG
TACTCCGGCCGCCCGGTTTCGCTCTTTACGATCTTGTAGCGGCTAATCAAGGCTTCACCCTCGGATACCG
TCACCAGGCGGCCGTTCTTGGCCTTCTTCGTACGCTGCATGGCAACGTGCGTGGTGTTTAACCGAATGCA
GGTTTCTACCAGGTCGTCTTTCTGCTTTCCGCCATCGGCTCGCCGGCAGAACTTGAGTACGTCCGCAACG
TGTGGACGGAACACGCGGCCGGGCTTGTCTCCCTTCCCTTCCCGGTATCGGTTCATGGATTCGGTTAGAT
GGGAAACCGCCATCAGTACCAGGTCGTAATCCCACACACTGGCCATGCCGGCCGGCCCTGCGGAAACCTC
TACGTGCCCGTCTGGAAGCTCGTAGCGGATCACCTCGCCAGCTCGTCGGTCACGCTTCGACAGACGGAAA
ACGGCCACGTCCATGATGCTGCGACTATCGCGGGTGCCCACGTCATAGAGCATCGGAACGAAAAAATCTG
GTTGCTCGTCGCCCTTGGGCGGCTTCCTAATCGACGACGCACCGGCTGCCGGCG
